Addgene plasmid #176229: pTmpGm
Purpose: A template plasmid for amplification of the cI-hok-aacC4 cassette
Depositing lab: Sergey Sineoky. Depositing organization: Research Institute for Genetics and Selection of Industrial Microorganisms (GosNII genetika). Publication: Robust counterselection and advanced lambdaRed recombineering enable markerless chromosomal integration of large heterologous constructs. Bubnov DM, Yuzbashev TV, Khozov AA, Melkina OE, Vybornaya TV, Stan GB, Sineoky SP. Nucleic Acids Res. 2022 Aug 26;50(15):8947-8960. doi: 10.1093/nar/gkac649. PubMed 35920321.
Backbone
  Vector backbone: pMW118
  Vector type: Bacterial Expression, Synthetic Biology
Growth in bacteria
  Bacterial resistance: Gentamicin, 10 μg/mL
  Growth temperature: 37°C
  Growth strain: DH5alpha
  Copy number: Low Copy
Gene/Insert
  Gene/Insert name: cI of phage lambda, hok of the R1 plasmid, aacC4
  Cloning method: Restriction Enzyme; 5′ cloning site HindIII (not destroyed); 3′ cloning site SmaI (destroyed during cloning)
  Sequencing primers: 5′ cagggttttcccagtcacga; 3′ atgttgtgtggaattgtgagc
Terms and licenses: Academic/Nonprofit Terms; Industry Terms: Not Available to Industry
How to cite: pTmpGm was a gift from Sergey Sineoky (Addgene plasmid # 176229 ; http://n2t.net/addgene:176229 ; RRID:Addgene_176229)
