[The description below was written by a language model from this plasmid's Addgene catalogue record and pLannotate feature annotations shown in this document.]
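Description:
pTmpGm is a low-copy bacterial plasmid built on the pMW118 backbone. It serves as a PCR template for amplifying a cI-hok-aacC4 cassette rather than as an expression vector in its own right. Replication depends on the pSC101 origin together with its Rep101 (RepA) initiator protein, which accounts for the low copy number. The annotation also detects a partial ColE1/pMB1-type origin fragment, a backbone remnant. The record lists gentamicin as the selection, although an intact β-lactamase gene with its promoter is also annotated in the backbone. Remnants of the pUC-style cloning region are present as well: the lac promoter and operator, a CAP site, fragments of lacZα and lacI, and part of the multiple cloning site. This fits with the insert having been placed between HindIII and SmaI.

The payload has three parts. The phage λ cI repressor gene is annotated in full. A small toxin reading frame is labelled by the annotation tool as flmA, a homologue of Hok, and corresponds to the hok gene of plasmid R1 named in the record. The aminoglycoside 3-N-acetyltransferase type IV gene (aacC4, annotated as ApmR) gives apramycin resistance and is also the basis of the gentamicin selection used here. A short NeoR/KanR fragment sits next to it. The promoters driving these genes are not annotated.

The associated work concerns counterselection and λ Red recombineering for markerless chromosomal integration. In that context, the cassette appears designed as a dual selectable and counterselectable module: the resistance gene selects for its insertion, and the lethal Hok toxin allows selection for its later loss. The cI repressor presumably keeps toxin expression under control, but the record does not describe this regulatory wiring.
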