Features (pLannotate 1.2.2; 15 found; start..end, strand, type, name):
     63..218     +  CDS            flmA: FLMA_ECOLI - Also known as ORF52 From Escherichia coli (strain K12).
    234..281     -  CDS            NeoR/KanR (fragment): aminoglycoside phosphotransferase confers resistance to neomycin, kanamycin, and G418 (Geneticin®)
    285..1085    -  CDS            ApmR: aminoglycoside 3-N-acetyltransferase type IV ; aac(3)IV; confers resistance to apramycin (Paget and Davies, 1996)
   1206..1224    -  misc_feature   MCS (fragment): pUC18/19 multiple cloning site
   1258..1274    -  protein_bind   lac operator: The lac repressor binds to the lac operator to inhibit transcription in E. coli. This inhibition can be relieved by adding lactose or isopropyl-β-D-thiogalactopyranoside (IPTG). lac repressor encoded by lacI
   1282..1312    -  promoter       lac promoter: promoter for the E. coli lac operon
   1327..1348    -  protein_bind   CAP binding site: CAP binding activates transcription in the presence of cAMP. E. coli catabolite activator protein
   1361..1453    -  CDS            lacI (fragment): lac repressor; lacI; The lac repressor binds to the lac operator to inhibit transcription in E. coli. This inhibition can be relieved by adding lactose or isopropyl-β-D-thiogalactopyranoside (IPTG).
   1449..1854    -  rep_origin     ori (fragment): high-copy-number ColE1/pMB1/pBR322/pUC origin of replication
   2025..2885    -  CDS            AmpR: β-lactamase; bla; confers resistance to ampicillin, carbenicillin, and related antibiotics
   2886..2990    -  promoter       AmpR promoter: bla
   3575..3797    +  rep_origin     pSC101 ori: low-copy replication origin that requires the Rep101 protein
   3845..4795    +  CDS            Rep101: RepA protein needed for replication with the pSC101 origin; rep101
   5222..5376    -  CDS            lacZα (fragment): LacZα fragment of β-galactosidase; lacZ fragment
   5459..6172    -  CDS            λ repressor (sequence partly withheld): phage λ repressor; cI
>Addgene plasmid #176229 | pTmpGm | addgene full sequence | sequence record 347009 | Addgene NGS Result
TTGACTATTTTACCTCTGGCGGTGATAATGGTTGCATGTACTTTAAAGAGGAGAAATTAACTATGAAACT
ACCACGAAGTTCCCTTGTCTGGTGTGTGTTGATCGTGTGTCTCACACTGTTGATATTCACTTATCTGACA
CGAAAATCGCTGTGCGAGATTCGTTACAGAGACGGACACAGGGAGGTGGCGGCTTTCATGGCTTACGAAT
CCGGTAAGTAGCAACCTGGAGTTAGAAGAACTCGTCAAGAAGGCGATAGAAGGCGATGCGCTGCGAATCG
GTCAGCCAATCGACTGGCGAGCGGCATCGCATTCTTCGCATCCCGCCTCTGGCGGATGCAGGAAGATCAA
CGGATCTCGGCCCAGTTGACCCAGGGCTGTCGCCACAATGTCGCGGGAGCGGATCAACCGAGCAAAGGCA
TGACCGACTGGACCTTCCTTCTGAAGGCTCTTCTCCTTGAGCCACCTGTCCGCCAAGGCAAAGCGCTCAC
AGCAGTGGTCATTCTCGAGATAATCGACGCGTACCAACTTGCCATCCTGAAGAATGGTGCAGTGTCTCGG
CACCCCATAGGGAACCTTTGCCATCAACTCGGCAAGATGCAGCGTCGTGTTGGCATCGTGTCCCACGCCG
AGGAGAAGTACCTGCCCATCGAGTTCATGGACACGGGCGACCGGGCTTGCAGGCGAGTGAGGTGGCAGGG
GCAATGGATCAGAGATGATCTGCTCTGCCTGTGGCCCCGCTGCCGCAAAGGCAAATGGATGGGCGCTGCG
CTTTACATTTGGCAGGCGCCAGAATGTGTCAGAGACAACTCCAAGGTCCGGTGTAACGGGCGACGTGGCA
GGATCGAACGGCTCGTCGTCCAGACCTGACCACGAGGGCATGACGAGCGTCCCTCCCGGACCCAGCGCAG
CACGCAGGGCCTCGATCAGTCCAAGTGGCCCATCTTCGAGGGGCCGGACGCTACGGAAGGAGCTGTGGAC
CAGCAGCACACCGCCGGGGGTAACCCCAAGGTTGAGAAGCTGACCGATGAGCTCGGCTTTTCGCCATTCG
TATTGCACGACATTGCACTCCACCGCTGATGACATATGTATATCTCCTTCTCTCATCCTGTATGGTACCA
TTATAACCGCCAAGCTTAAAATGTCAACATTTTTAATACCTTTAAGTGATACCAGATGGCATTGGCTCAC
AATTCCACACAACATGGGTACCGAGCTCGAATTCGTAATCATGGTCATAGCTGTTTCCTGTGTGAAATTG
TTATCCGCTCACAATTCCACACAACATACGAGCCGGAAGCATAAAGTGTAAAGCCTGGGGTGCCTAATGA
GTGAGCTAACTCACATTAATTGCGTTGCGCTCACTGCCCGCTTTCCAGTCGGGAAACCTGTCGTGCCAGC
TGCATTAATGAATCGGCCAACGCGCGGGGAGAGGCGGTTTGCGTATTGGGCGCTTTCTCATAGCTCACGC
TGTAGGTATCTCAGTTCGGTGTAGGTCGTTCGCTCCAAGCTGGGCTGTGTGCACGAACCCCCCGTTCAGC
CCGACCGCTGCGCCTTATCCGGTAACTATCGTCTTGAGTCCAACCCGGTAAGACACGACTTATCGCCACT
GGCAGCAGCCACTGGTAACAGGATTAGCAGAGCGAGGTATGTAGGCGGTGCTACAGAGTTCTTGAAGTGG
TGGCCTAACTACGGCTACACTAGAAGGACAGTATTTGGTATCTGCGCTCTGCTGAAGCCAGTTACCTTCG
GAAAAAGAGTTGGTAGCTCTTGATCCGGCAAACAAACCACCGCTGGTAGCGGTGGTTTTTTTGTTTGCAA
GCAGCAGATTACGCGCAGAAAAAAAGGATCTCAAGAAGATCCTTTGATCTTTTCTACGGGGTCTGACGCT
CAGTGGAACGAAAACTCACGTTAAGGGATTTTGGTCATGAGATTATCAAAAAGGATCTTCACCTAGATCC
TTTTAAATTAAAAATGAAGTTTTAAATCAATCTAAAGTATATATGAGTAAACTTGGTCTGACAGTTACCA
ATGCTTAATCAGTGAGGCACCTATCTCAGCGATCTGTCTATTTCGTTCATCCATAGTTGCCTGACTCCCC
GTCGTGTAGATAACTACGATACGGGAGGGCTTACCATCTGGCCCCAGTGCTGCAATGATACCGCGAGACC
CACGCTCACCGGCTCCAGATTTATCAGCAATAAACCAGCCAGCCGGAAGGGCCGAGCGCAGAAGTGGTCC
TGCAACTTTATCCGCCTCCATCCAGTCTATTAATTGTTGCCGGGAAGCTAGAGTAAGTAGTTCGCCAGTT
AATAGTTTGCGCAACGTTGTTGCCATTGCTGCAGGCATCGTGGTGTCACGCTCGTCGTTTGGTATGGCTT
CATTCAGCTCCGGTTCCCAACGATCAAGGCGAGTTACATGATCCCCCATGTTGTGCAAAAAAGCGGTTAG
CTCCTTCGGTCCTCCGATCGTTGTCAGAAGTAAGTTGGCCGCAGTGTTATCACTCATGGTTATGGCAGCA
CTGCATAATTCTCTTACTGTCATGCCATCCGTAAGATGCTTTTCTGTGACTGGTGAGTACTCAACCAAGT
CATTCTGAGAATAGTGTATGCGGCGACCGAGTTGCTCTTGCCCGGCGTCAACACGGGATAATACCGCGCC
ACATAGCAGAACTTTAAAAGTGCTCATCATTGGAAAACGTTCTTCGGGGCGAAAACTCTCAAGGATCTTA
CCGCTGTTGAGATCCAGTTCGATGTAACCCACTCGTGCACCCAACTGATCTTCAGCATCTTTTACTTTCA
CCAGCGTTTCTGGGTGAGCAAAAACAGGAAGGCAAAATGCCGCAAAAAAGGGAATAAGGGCGACACGGAA
ATGTTGAATACTCATACTCTTCCTTTTTCAATATTATTGAAGCATTTATCAGGGTTATTGTCTCATGAGC
GGATACATATTTGAATGTATTTAGAAAAATAAACAAATAGGGGTTCCGCGCACATTTCCCCGAAAAGTGC
CACCTGACGTCTAAGAAACCATTATTATCATGACATTAACCTATAAAAATAGGCGTATCACGAGGCCCTT
TCGTCTTCAAGAATTGACAGTAAGACGGGTAAGCCTGTTGATGATACCGCTGCCTTACTGGGTGCATTAG
CCAGTCTGAATGACCTGTCACGGGATAATCCGAAGTGGTCAGACTGGAAAATCAGAGGGCAGGAACTGCT
GAACAGCAAAAAGTCAGATAGCACCACATAGCAGACCCGCCATAAAACGCCCTGAGAAGCCCGTGACGGG
CTTTTCTTGTATTATGGGTAGTTTCCTTGCATGAATCCATAAAAGGCGCCTGTAGTGCCATTTACCCCCA
TTCACTGCCAGAGCCGTGAGCGCAGCGAACTGAATGTCACGAAAAAGACAGCGACTCAGGTGCCTGATGG
TCGGAGACAAAAGGAATATTCAGCGATTTGCCCGAGCTTGCGAGGGTGCTACTTAAGCCTTTAGGGTTTT
AAGGTCTGTTTTGTAGAGGAGCAAACAGCGTTTGCGACATCCTTTTGTAATACTGCGGAACTGACTAAAG
TAGTGAGTTATACACAGGGCTGGGATCTATTCTTTTTATCTTTTTTTATTCTTTCTTTATTCTATAAATT
ATAACCACTTGAATATAAACAAAAAAAACACACAAAGGTCTAGCGGAATTTACAGAGGGTCTAGCAGAAT
TTACAAGTTTTCCAGCAAAGGTCTAGCAGAATTTACAGATACCCACAACTCAAAGGAAAAGGACTAGTAA
TTATCATTGACTAGCCCATCTCAATTGGTATAGTGATTAAAATCACCTAGACCAATTGAGATGTATGTCT
GAATTAGTTGTTTTCAAAGCAAATGAACTAGCGATTAGTCGCTATGACTTAACGGAGCATGAAACCAAGC
TAATTTTATGCTGTGTGGCACTACTCAACCCCACGATTGAAAACCCTACAAGGAAAGAACGGACGGTATC
GTTCACTTATAACCAATACGCTCAGATGATGAACATCAGTAGGGAAAATGCTTATGGTGTATTAGCTAAA
GCAACCAGAGAGCTGATGACGAGAACTGTGGAAATCAGGAATCCTTTGGTTAAAGGCTTTGAGATTTTCC
AGTGGACAAACTATGCCAAGTTCTCAAGCGAAAAATTAGAATTAGTTTTTAGTGAAGAGATATTGCCTTA
TCTTTTCCAGTTAAAAAAATTCATAAAATATAATCTGGAACATGTTAAGTCTTTTGAAAACAAATACTCT
ATGAGGATTTATGAGTGGTTATTAAAAGAACTAACACAAAAGAAAACTCACAAGGCAAATATAGAGATTA
GCCTTGATGAATTTAAGTTCATGTTAATGCTTGAAAATAACTACCATGAGTTTAAAAGGCTTAACCAATG
GGTTTTGAAACCAATAAGTAAAGATTTAAACACTTACAGCAATATGAAATTGGTGGTTGATAAGCGAGGC
CGCCCGACTGATACGTTGATTTTCCAAGTTGAACTAGATAGACAAATGGATCTCGTAACCGAACTTGAGA
ACAACCAGATAAAAATGAATGGTGACAAAATACCAACAACCATTACATCAGATTCCTACCTACATAACGG
ACTAAGAAAAACACTACACGATGCTTTAACTGCAAAAATTCAGCTCACCAGTTTTGAGGCAAAATTTTTG
AGTGACATGCAAAGTAAGTATGATCTCAATGGTTCGTTCTCATGGCTCACGCAAAAACAACGAACCACAC
TAGAGAACATACTGGCTAAATACGGAAGGATCTGAGGTTCTTATGGCTCTTGTATCTATCAGTGAAGCAT
CAAGACTAACAAACAAAAGTAGAACAACTGTTCACCGTTACATATCAAAGGGAAAACTGTCCATATGCAC
AGATGAAAACGGTGTAAAAAAGATAGATACATCAGAGCTTTTACGAGTTTTTGGTGCATTCAAAGCTGTT
CACCATGAACAGATCGACAATGTAACAGATGAACAGCATGTAACACCTAATAGAACAGGTGAAACCAGTA
AAACAAAGCAACTAGAACATGAAATTGAACACCTGAGACAACTTGTTACAGCTCAACAGTCACACATAGA
CAGCCTGAAACAGGCGATGCTGCTTATCGAATCAAAGCTGCCGACAACACGGGAGCCAGTGACGCCTCCC
GTGGGGAAAAAATCATGGCAATTCTGGAAGAAATAGCGCCATTCGCCATTCAGGCTGCGCAACTGTTGGG
AAGGGCGATCGGTGCGGGCCTCTTCGCTATTACGCCAGCTGGCGAAAGGGGGATGTGCTGCAAGGCGATT
AAGTTGGGTAACGCCAGGGTTTTCCCAGTCACGACGTTGTAAAACGACGGCCAGTGCCAAGCTTTTTCGA
AAAAAGGCCTCCCAAATCGGGGGGCCTTTTTTATTGATAACAAAACGCCGACCAGAACACCTTGCCGATC
AGCCAAACGTCTCTTCAGGCCACTGACTAGCGATAACTTTCCCCACAACGGAACAACTCTCATTGCATGG
GATCATTGGGTACTGTGGGTTTAGTGGTTGTAAAAACACCTGACCGCTATCCCTGATCAGTTTCTTGAAG
GTAAACTCATCACCCCCAAGTCTGGCTATGCAGAAATCACCTGGCTCAACAGCCTGCTCAGGGTCAACGA
GAATTAACATTCCGTCAGGAAAGCTTGGCTTGGAGCCTGTTGGTGCGGTCATGGAATTACCTTCAACCTC
AAGCCAGAATGCAGAATCACTGGCTTTTTTGGTTGTGCTTACCCATCTCTCCGCATCACCTTTGGTAAAG
GTTCTAAGCTTAGGTGAGAACATCCCTGCCTGAACATGAGAAAAAACAGGGTACTCATACTCACTTCTAA
GTGACGGCTGCAT
[261 nt withheld, positions 5894-6154]
TTTCTTTTTTGTGCTCATACGTTAAATCTATCACCGCAAGGGATAAATATCTAACACCGTGCGTG
